>Addgene plasmid #194518 | Tol2-ISceI-ZSP:EGFP;cryaa:mCherry-ISceI-Tol2 | addgene full sequence | sequence record 383073 | Addgene NGS Result
CGAAAGGGGGATGTGCTGCAAGGCGATTAAGTTGGGTAACGCCAGGGTTTTCCCAGTCACGACGTTGTAA
AACGACGGCCAGTGAGCGCGCGTAATACGACTCACTATAGGGCGAATTGGGTACCACAGAGGTGTAAAAA
GTACTCAAAAATTTTACTCAAGTGAAAGTACAAGTACTTAGGGAAAATTTTACTCAATTAAAAGTAAAAG
TATCTGGCTAGAATCTTACTTGAGTAAAAGTAAAAAAGTACTCCATTAAAATTGTACTTGAGTATTAAGG
AAGTAAAAGTAAAAGCAAGAAAGAAAACTAGAGATTCTTGAAGCTTTAGGGATAACAGGGTAATCTCGAG
CTAGCCTAGGCGCCATCGATGTTTAAACGGATCCTGCAGATCTTTCGGGCTTGTTGAAAGGGTCTTCTCT
AGTCTTCAAGTTCATGATGGACACAGGGGTGAACCAGACCAGACCGGCATCAGGGTGATTCACTGGAGAA
ATGAGTCAATCATCCACAGCTATAAAAAGGGAGATTCCTGCTTGAGTTTCTCAATATGCACATCAACACA
CCAGAGGTAAGCGCTCACTCATTCTTGTCAACATGGGCACCAAACATCTCTATATGACCTTTAGGCTTCT
TGACTGTGTAGTTTCATTTATTATTGGACTGTACTCAGCAACTTAAGTGCATTGATTTTTGGTTTTTTGA
ATTACACACAACTAAGGGACTGATTTAGCATGAATCTTCAATGTAGTGAAGATCATAAATCATTCTAATC
GTGCTGAGTTAGTGGTTAAATAAACATATCTAATTGTTGAAAGCAGACATTTTAGTTGAAATTATGATTA
TTTTTAATTATTCTTAAGTTTTAATGTTGGTTTTGTATTGTCTAATGATTAAAATGTATAAATAAAAACT
AAAAACTAAACATAATCACTTTGAGCTCCTCCACACGAATTTCGACCGATCCTGAGAACTTCAGGGTGAG
TTTGGGGACCCTTGATTGTTCTTTCTTTTTCGCTATTGTAAAATTCATGTTATATGGAGGGGGCAAAGTT
TTCAGGGTGTTGTTTAGAATGGGAAGATGTCCCTTGTATCACCATGGACCCTCATGATAATTTTGTTTCT
TTCACTTTCTACTCTGTTGACAACCATTGTCTCCTCTTATTTTCTTTTCATTTTCTGTAACTTTTTCGTT
AAACTTTAGCTTGCATTTGTAACGAATTTTTAAATTCACTTTTGTTTATTTGTCAGATTGTAAGTACTTT
CTCTAATCACTTTTTTTTCAAGGCAATCAGGGTATATTATATTGTACTTCAGCACAGTTTTAGAGAACAA
TTGTTATAATTAAATGATAAGGTAGAATATTTCTGCATATAAATTCTGGCTGGCGTGGAAATATTCTTAT
TGGTAGAAACAACTACACCCTGGTCATCATCCTGCCTTTCTCTTTATGGTTACAATGATATACACTGTTT
GAGATGAGGATAAAATACTCTGAGTCCAAACCGGGCCCCTCTGCTAACCATGTTCATGCCTTCTTCTCTT
TCCTACAGCTCCTGGGCAACGTGCTGGTTGTTGTGCTGTCTCATCATTTTGGCAAAGAATTCCTCGACGG
ATCCACCGGTCGCCACCATGGTGAGCAAGGGCGAGGAGCTGTTCACCGGGGTGGTGCCCATCCTGGTCGA
GCTGGACGGCGACGTAAACGGCCACAAGTTCAGCGTGTCCGGCGAGGGCGAGGGCGATGCCACCTACGGC
AAGCTGACCCTGAAGTTCATCTGCACCACCGGCAAGCTGCCCGTGCCCTGGCCCACCCTCGTGACCACCC
TGACCTACGGCGTGCAGTGCTTCAGCCGCTACCCCGACCACATGAAGCAGCACGACTTCTTCAAGTCCGC
CATGCCCGAAGGCTACGTCCAGGAGCGCACCATCTTCTTCAAGGACGACGGCAACTACAAGACCCGCGCC
GAGGTGAAGTTCGAGGGCGACACCCTGGTGAACCGCATCGAGCTGAAGGGCATCGACTTCAAGGAGGACG
GCAACATCCTGGGGCACAAGCTGGAGTACAACTACAACAGCCACAACGTCTATATCATGGCCGACAAGCA
GAAGAACGGCATCAAGGTGAACTTCAAGATCCGCCACAACATCGAGGACGGCAGCGTGCAGCTCGCCGAC
CACTACCAGCAGAACACCCCCATCGGCGACGGCCCCGTGCTGCTGCCCGACAACCACTACCTGAGCACCC
AGTCCGCCCTGAGCAAAGACCCCAACGAGAAGCGCGATCACATGGTCCTGCTGGAGTTCGTGACCGCCGC
CGGGATCACTCTCGGCATGGACGAGCTGTACAAGTAAGGAAGTTAAAGCATGCGAATTAATTCATCGACC
CGGGAAGAGTTAGATCGATGATGATCCAGACATGATAAGATACATTGATGAGTTTGGACAAACCACAACT
AGAATGCAGTGAAAAAAATGCTTTATTTGTGAAATTTGTGATGCTATTGCTTTATTTGTAACCATTATAA
GCTGCAATAAACAAGTTCATATGTAAGATACATTGATGAGTTTGGACAAACCACAACTAGAATGCAGTGA
AAAAAATGCTTTATTTGTGAAATTTGTGATGCTATTGCTTTATTTGTAACCATTATAAGCTGCAATAAAC
AAGTTAACAACAACAATTGCATTCATTTTATGTTTCAGGTTCAGGGGGAGGTGTGGGAGGTTTTTTAAAG
CAAGTAAAACCTCTACAAATGTGGTATGGCTGATTATGATCTAGAGTCGCGGCCGCTTTACTTGTACAGC
TCGTCCATGCCGCCGGTGGAGTGGTGGCCCTCGGCGCGCTCGTACTGTTCCACGATGGTGTAGTCCTCGT
TGTGGGAGGTGATGTCCAGCTTGATGTTGACGTTGTAGGCGCCGGGCAGCTGCACGGGCTTCTTGGCCTT
GTAGGTGGTCTTGACCTCGGCGTCGTAGTGGCCGCCGTCCTTCAGCTTCAGCCTCTGCTTGATCTCGCCC
TTCAGGGCGCCGTCCTCGGGGTACATCCGCTCGGAGGAGGCCTCCCAGCCCATGGTCTTCTTCTGCATTA
CGGGGCCGTCGGAGGGGAAGTTGGTGCCGCGCAGCTTCACCTTGTAGATGAACTCGCCGTCCTGCAGGGA
GGAGTCCTGGGTCACGGTCACCACGCCGCCGTCCTCGAAGTTCATCACGCGCTCCCACTTGAAGCCCTCG
GGGAAGGACAGCTTCAAGTAGTCGGGGATGTCGGCGGGGTGCTTCACGTAGGCCTTGGAGCCGTACATGA
ACTGAGGGGACAGGATGTCCCAGGCGAAGGGCAGGGGGCCGCCCTTGGTCACCTTCAGCTTGGCGGTCTG
GGTGCCCTCGTAGGGGCGGCCCTCGCCCTCGCCCTCGATCTCGAACTCGTGGCCGTTCACGGAGCCCTCC
ATGTGCACCTTGAAGCGCATGAACTCCTTGATGATGGCCATGTTGTCATCCTCGCCCTTGCTCACCATGG
TGGCGACCGGTAATGTCAGACCTGGTAACTCCTTACTGTAACTTATTGCACCTGATGAACAAAAGATGTG
AACTGAACGCAAGTAGGAGGCTAATAGAGGCTAGTACAGTACAAAGATCCCCAAATGATGTGTGCCGGCC
TTAGTGGAGGCAGACCCCTGGTTATATACCTGTGCTGCAGAAAGAGGGGCTTACAAATGGATCTCTCTGG
AATGGCATTATCTCATGGTGGGAACAGTGTTGTCAGCAGAATCAGCGGGGTGGACTCTGACCTGAGAATG
ACAGTCTAGCACTGAATGGCTCAGACAATACTCTTGTGGCCAACTATCACCGGAAAATAAGTGCCTGCCA
AAACAAACCAGACCAGATGAAGCTACATGGCTGTAGAACGTCAGTATTTAATGTGTTGTGGCCACTTGGT
TCACCAGATTTAAGAGCTAATTTTTTTAAATATCACAGATAATCAATCGCTTTTTTTTTTTCTTGACTGA
AAAGCTTAGACTGGAAAATTCTTTGAAAAAGTTTGCACTACAGAAAATAAATACATAACATCCTGCACTG
AATGCACACTATTAATAGAAAAGAGAGCATTATTGTAGGAAATGTATTGTATATGTACATTCTGTGCATT
TCACAATTTTGGGCCCGTAGGGATAACAGGGTAATCAATTGGTTTGGTAATAGCAAGGGAAAATAGAATG
AAGTGATCTCCAAAAAATAAGTACTTTTTGACTGTAAATAAAATTGTAAGGAGTAAAAAGTACTTTTTTT
TCTAAAAAAATGTAATTAAGTAAAAGTAAAAGTATTGATTTTTAATTGTACTCAAGTAAAGTAAAAATCC
CCAAAAATAATACTTAAGTACAGTAATCAAGTAAAATTACTCAAGTACTTTACACCTCTGGTTCTTGACC
CCCTACCTTCAGCAAGCCCAGCAGATCCACTAGTTCTAGAGCGGCCGCCACCGCGGTGGAGCTCCAGCTT
TTGTTCCCTTTAGTGAGGGTTAATTGCGCGCTTGGCGTAATCATGGTCATAGCTGTTTCCTGTGTGAAAT
TGTTATCCGCTCACAATTCCACACAACATACGAGCCGGAAGCATAAAGTGTAAAGCCTGGGGTGCCTAAT
GAGTGAGCTAACTCACATTAATTGCGTTGCGCTCACTGCCCGCTTTCCAGTCGGGAAACCTGTCGTGCCA
GCTGCATTAATGAATCGGCCAACGCGCGGGGAGAGGCGGTTTGCGTATTGGGCGCTCTTCCGCTTCCTCG
CTCACTGACTCGCTGCGCTCGGTCGTTCGGCTGCGGCGAGCGGTATCAGCTCACTCAAAGGCGGTAATAC
GGTTATCCACAGAATCAGGGGATAACGCAGGAAAGAACATGTGAGCAAAAGGCCAGCAAAAGGCCAGGAA
CCGTAAAAAGGCCGCGTTGCTGGCGTTTTTCCATAGGCTCCGCCCCCCTGACGAGCATCACAAAAATCGA
CGCTCAAGTCAGAGGTGGCGAAACCCGACAGGACTATAAAGATACCAGGCGTTTCCCCCTGGAAGCTCCC
TCGTGCGCTCTCCTGTTCCGACCCTGCCGCTTACCGGATACCTGTCCGCCTTTCTCCCTTCGGGAAGCGT
GGCGCTTTCTCATAGCTCACGCTGTAGGTATCTCAGTTCGGTGTAGGTCGTTCGCTCCAAGCTGGGCTGT
GTGCACGAACCCCCCGTTCAGCCCGACCGCTGCGCCTTATCCGGTAACTATCGTCTTGAGTCCAACCCGG
TAAGACACGACTTATCGCCACTGGCAGCAGCCACTGGTAACAGGATTAGCAGAGCGAGGTATGTAGGCGG
TGCTACAGAGTTCTTGAAGTGGTGGCCTAACTACGGCTACACTAGAAGAACAGTATTTGGTATCTGCGCT
CTGCTGAAGCCAGTTACCTTCGGAAAAAGAGTTGGTAGCTCTTGATCCGGCAAACAAACCACCGCTGGTA
GCGGTGGTTTTTTTGTTTGCAAGCAGCAGATTACGCGCAGAAAAAAAGGATCTCAAGAAGATCCTTTGAT
CTTTTCTACGGGGTCTGACGCTCAGTGGAACGAAAACTCACGTTAAGGGATTTTGGTCATGAGATTATCA
AAAAGGATCTTCACCTAGATCCTTTTAAATTAAAAATGAAGTTTTAAATCAATCTAAAGTATATATGAGT
AAACTTGGTCTGACAGTTACCAATGCTTAATCAGTGAGGCACCTATCTCAGCGATCTGTCTATTTCGTTC
ATCCATAGTTGCCTGACTCCCCGTCGTGTAGATAACTACGATACGGGAGGGCTTACCATCTGGCCCCAGT
GCTGCAATGATACCGCGAGACCCACGCTCACCGGCTCCAGATTTATCAGCAATAAACCAGCCAGCCGGAA
GGGCCGAGCGCAGAAGTGGTCCTGCAACTTTATCCGCCTCCATCCAGTCTATTAATTGTTGCCGGGAAGC
TAGAGTAAGTAGTTCGCCAGTTAATAGTTTGCGCAACGTTGTTGCCATTGCTACAGGCATCGTGGTGTCA
CGCTCGTCGTTTGGTATGGCTTCATTCAGCTCCGGTTCCCAACGATCAAGGCGAGTTACATGATCCCCCA
TGTTGTGCAAAAAAGCGGTTAGCTCCTTCGGTCCTCCGATCGTTGTCAGAAGTAAGTTGGCCGCAGTGTT
ATCACTCATGGTTATGGCAGCACTGCATAATTCTCTTACTGTCATGCCATCCGTAAGATGCTTTTCTGTG
ACTGGTGAGTACTCAACCAAGTCATTCTGAGAATAGTGTATGCGGCGACCGAGTTGCTCTTGCCCGGCGT
CAATACGGGATAATACCGCGCCACATAGCAGAACTTTAAAAGTGCTCATCATTGGAAAACGTTCTTCGGG
GCGAAAACTCTCAAGGATCTTACCGCTGTTGAGATCCAGTTCGATGTAACCCACTCGTGCACCCAACTGA
TCTTCAGCATCTTTTACTTTCACCAGCGTTTCTGGGTGAGCAAAAACAGGAAGGCAAAATGCCGCAAAAA
AGGGAATAAGGGCGACACGGAAATGTTGAATACTCATACTCTTCCTTTTTCAATATTATTGAAGCATTTA
TCAGGGTTATTGTCTCATGAGCGGATACATATTTGAATGTATTTAGAAAAATAAACAAATAGGGGTTCCG
CGCACATTTCCCCGAAAAATGCCACCTAAATTGTAAGCGTTAATATTTTGTTAAAATTCGCGTTAAATTT
TTGTTAAATCAGCTCATTTTTTAACCAATAGGCCGAAATCGGCAAAATCCCTTATAAATCAAAAGAATAG
ACCGAGATAGGGT
[37 nt withheld, positions 6804-6840]
AAAGAACGTGGACTCCAACGTCAAAGG
[49 nt withheld, positions 6868-6916]
T
[91 nt withheld, positions 6918-7008]
G
[124 nt withheld, positions 7010-7133]
CCCATTCGCCATTCAGGCTGCGCAACTGTTGGGAAGGGCGATCGGTGCGGGCCTCTTCGCTATTACGCCA
GCTGG
Features (pLannotate 1.2.2; 18 found; start..end, strand, type, name):
     93..111     +  promoter       T7 promoter: promoter for bacteriophage T7 RNA polymerase
    976..1548    +  intron         β-globin intron: intron from rabbit β-globin gene
   1628..2347    +  CDS            EGFP: the original enhanced GFP (Yang et al., 1996) mammalian codon-optimized
   2403..2537    -  polyA_signal   SV40 poly(A) signal: SV40 polyadenylation signal
   2544..2665    -  polyA_signal   SV40 poly(A) signal: SV40 polyadenylation signal
   2688..2771    -  CDS            large T antigen (fragment): large T antigen from SV40 (simian virus 40)
   2791..3498    -  CDS            mCherry: mCherry is a basic (constitutively fluorescent) red fluorescent protein published in 2004, derived from Discosoma sp.. It is reported to be a very rapidly-maturing monomer with low acid sensitivity.
   4434..4474    -  misc_feature   MCS (fragment): pBluescript multiple cloning site
   4487..4505    -  promoter       T3 promoter: promoter for bacteriophage T3 RNA polymerase
   4550..4566    -  protein_bind   lac operator: The lac repressor binds to the lac operator to inhibit transcription in E. coli. This inhibition can be relieved by adding lactose or isopropyl-β-D-thiogalactopyranoside (IPTG). lac repressor encoded by lacI
   4574..4604    -  promoter       lac promoter: promoter for the E. coli lac operon
   4619..4640    -  protein_bind   CAP binding site: CAP binding activates transcription in the presence of cAMP. E. coli catabolite activator protein
   4653..4745    -  CDS            lacI (fragment): lac repressor; lacI; The lac repressor binds to the lac operator to inhibit transcription in E. coli. This inhibition can be relieved by adding lactose or isopropyl-β-D-thiogalactopyranoside (IPTG).
   4928..5516    -  rep_origin     ori: high-copy-number ColE1/pMB1/pBR322/pUC origin of replication
   5687..6547    -  CDS            AmpR: β-lactamase; bla; confers resistance to ampicillin, carbenicillin, and related antibiotics
   6548..6652    -  promoter       AmpR promoter: bla
   6705..7133    -  rep_origin     f1 ori (sequence partly withheld): f1 bacteriophage origin of replication; arrow indicates direction of (+) strand synthesis
   7138..85      -  CDS            lacZα (fragment) (across the origin): LacZα fragment of β-galactosidase; lacZ fragment
