[The description below was written by a language model from this plasmid's Addgene catalogue record and pLannotate feature annotations shown in this document.]
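Description:
Tol2-ISceI-ZSP:EGFP;cryaa:mCherry-ISceI-Tol2 is a 7.2 kb zebrafish transgenesis and expression plasmid built on the E1b-GFP-Tol2 backbone and intended as a reporter vector for testing enhancers in transgenic fish. It is maintained in E. coli as a high-copy plasmid through a ColE1/pUC-type origin and selected with ampicillin via the β-lactamase gene. The bacterial portion is pBluescript-like, carrying an f1 origin, lacZα and lac promoter/operator remnants, a partial multiple cloning site, and flanking T7 and T3 promoters.

The payload consists of two reporter cassettes arranged tail to tail. In the forward direction, the ZSP promoter named in the record, used here as the promoter for enhancer assays, sits upstream of a rabbit β-globin intron and the EGFP coding sequence. EGFP output therefore reports the activity of a candidate enhancer combined with this promoter. On the opposite strand, mCherry is expressed from the cryaa promoter, which is lens-specific, so red fluorescence in the eye identifies transgenic carriers independently of whether the tested enhancer is active. Two SV40 polyadenylation signals lie between the two coding sequences, along with a small SV40 large T antigen fragment that is likely a remnant carried along with the polyadenylation region.

As the name indicates, the cassettes are bracketed by I-SceI meganuclease sites and Tol2 transposon arms, giving two alternative routes for genomic integration: Tol2 transposase-mediated transposition or I-SceI-assisted insertion. The automated annotation did not label the ZSP promoter, cryaa promoter, Tol2 arms or I-SceI sites, so their positions are inferred only from the unannotated gaps and the construct name.
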