Addgene plasmid #194518: Tol2-ISceI-ZSP:EGFP;cryaa:mCherry-ISceI-Tol2
Purpose: ZSP promoter for transgenic enhancer assays in zebrafish
Depositing lab: Junsu Kang. Depositing organization: University of Wisconsin, Madison. Publication: Regeneration and developmental enhancers are differentially compatible with minimal promoters. Begeman IJ, Emery B, Kurth A, Kang J. Dev Biol. 2022 Sep 24;492:47-58. doi: 10.1016/j.ydbio.2022.09.007. PubMed 36167150.
Backbone
  Vector backbone: E1b-GFP-Tol2
  Vector type: Zebrafish Expression
Growth in bacteria
  Bacterial resistance: Ampicillin, 100 μg/mL
  Growth temperature: 37°C
  Growth strain: DH5alpha
  Copy number: High Copy
Gene/Insert
  Gene/Insert name: Enhanced Green Fluorescent Protein (alt name: EGFP)
  Species: Synthetic
Terms and licenses: Academic/Nonprofit Terms; Industry Terms: Not Available to Industry
Depositor comments: Eye lens-specific cryaa:mCherry cassette serves as transgenesis marker
How to cite: Tol2-ISceI-ZSP:EGFP;cryaa:mCherry-ISceI-Tol2 was a gift from Junsu Kang (Addgene plasmid # 194518 ; http://n2t.net/addgene:194518 ; RRID:Addgene_194518)
